>Addgene plasmid #176053 | pcDNA3.1 His-V5 Myc dMBIIa | addgene full sequence | sequence record 346684 | Addgene NGS Result
CTGCTTGTGTGTTGGAGGTCGCTGAGTAGTGCGCGAGCAAAATTTAAGCTACAACAAGGCAAGGCTTGAC
CGACAATTGCATGAAGAATCTGCTTAGGGTTAGGCGTTTTGCGCTGCTTCGCGATGTACGGGCCAGATAT
ACGCGTTGACATTGATTATTGACTAGTTATTAATAGTAATCAATTACGGGGTCATTAGTTCATAGCCCAT
ATATGGAGTTCCGCGTTACATAACTTACGGTAAATGGCCCGCCTGGCTGACCGCCCAACGACCCCCGCCC
ATTGACGTCAATAATGACGTATGTTCCCATAGTAACGCCAATAGGGACTTTCCATTGACGTCAATGGGTG
GAGTATTTACGGTAAACTGCCCACTTGGCAGTACATCAAGTGTATCATATGCCAAGTACGCCCCCTATTG
ACGTCAATGACGGTAAATGGCCCGCCTGGCATTATGCCCAGTACATGACCTTATGGGACTTTCCTACTTG
GCAGTACATCTACGTATTAGTCATCGCTATTACCATGGTGATGCGGTTTTGGCAGTACATCAATGGGCGT
GGATAGCGGTTTGACTCACGGGGATTTCCAAGTCTCCACCCCATTGACGTCAATGGGAGTTTGTTTTGGC
ACCAAAATCAACGGGACTTTCCAAAATGTCGTAACAACTCCGCCCCATTGACGCAAATGGGCGGTAGGCG
TGTACGGTGGGAGGTCTATATAAGCAGAGCTCTCTGGCTAACTAGAGAACCCACTGCTTACTGGCTTATC
GAAATTAATACGACTCACTATAGGGAGACCCAAGCTTGGTACCGAGCTCGGATCCACCATGCCCCTCAAC
GTTAGCTTCACCAACAGGAACTATGACCTCGACTACGACTCGGTGCAGCCGTATTTCTACTGCGACGAGG
AGGAGAACTTCTACCAGCAGCAGCAGCAGAGCGAGCTGCAGCCCCCGGCGCCCAGCGAGGATATCTGGAA
GAAATTCGAGCTGCTGCCCACCCCGCCCCTGTCCCCTAGCCGCCGCTCCGGGCTCTGCTCGCCCTCCTAC
GTTGCGGTCACACCCTTCTCCCTTCGGGGAGACAACGACGGCGGTGGCGGGAGCTTCTCCACGGCCGACC
AGCTGGAGATGGTGACCGAGCTGCTGGGAGGAGACATGGTGAACCAGAGTTTCATCTGCGACCCGGACGA
CGAGACCTTCATCAAAAACATCATCATCCAGGACTGTATGTGGAGCGGCTTCTCGGCCGCCGCCAAGCTC
GTCTCAGAGAAGCTGGCCTCCTACCAGGCTGCGCGCAAAGACAGCGGCAGCCCGAACCCCGCCCGCGGCC
ACAGCGTCTGCTCCACCTCCAGCTTGTACCTGCAGGATCTGAGCGCCGCCGCCTCAGAGAACGACAGCAG
CTCGCCCAAGTCCTGCGCCTCGCAAGACTCCAGCGCCTTCTCTCCGTCCTCGGATTCTCTGCTCTCCTCG
ACGGAGTCCTCCCCGCAGGGCAGCCCCGAGCCCCTGGTGCTCCATGAGGAGACACCGCCCACCACCAGCA
GCGACTCTGAGGAGGAACAAGAAGATGAGGAAGAAATCGATGTTGTTTCTGTGGAAAAGAGGCAGGCTCC
TGGCAAAAGGTCAGAGTCTGGATCACCTTCTGCTGGAGGCCACAGCAAACCTCCTCACAGCCCACTGGTC
CTCAAGAGGTGCCACGTCTCCACACATCAGCACAACTACGCAGCGCCTCCCTCCACTCGGAAGGACTATC
CTGCTGCCAAGAGGGTCAAGTTGGACAGTGTCAGAGTCCTGAGACAGATCAGCAACAACCGAAAATGCAC
CAGCCCCAGGTCCTCGGACACCGAGGAGAATGTCAAGAGGCGAACACACAACGTCTTGGAGCGCCAGAGG
AGGAACGAGCTAAAACGGAGCTTTTTTGCCCTGCGTGACCAGATCCCGGAGTTGGAAAACAATGAAAAGG
CCCCCAAGGTAGTTATCCTTAAAAAAGCCACAGCATACATCCTGTCCGTCCAAGCAGAGGAGCAAAAGCT
CATTTCTGAAGAGGACTTGTTGCGGAAACGACGAGAACAGTTGAAACACAAACTTGAACAGCTACGGAAC
TCTTGTGCGGGTCTAGAGGGCCCGCGGTTCGAAGGTAAGCCTATCCCTAACCCTCTCCTCGGTCTCGATT
CTACGCGTACCGGTCATCATCACCATCACCATTGAGAATTCTGCAGATATCCATCACACTGGCGGCCGCT
CGAGCATGCATCTAGAGGGCCCTATTCTATAGTGTCACCTAAATGCTAGAGCTCGCTGATCAGCCTCGAC
TGTGCCTTCTAGTTGCCAGCCATCTGTTGTTTGCCCCTCCCCCGTGCCTTCCTTGACCCTGGAAGGTGCC
ACTCCCACTGTCCTTTCCTAATAAAATGAGGAAATTGCATCGCATTGTCTGAGTAGGTGTCATTCTATTC
TGGGGGGTGGGGTGGGGCAGGACAGCAAGGGGGAGGATTGGGAAGACAATAGCAGGCATGCTGGGGATGC
GGTGGGCTCTATGGCTTCTGAGGCGGAAAGAACCAGCTGGGGCTCTAGGGGGTATCCCC
[124 nt withheld, positions 2580-2703]
C
[91 nt withheld, positions 2705-2795]
A
[49 nt withheld, positions 2797-2845]
CCTTTGACGTTGGAGTCCACGTTCTTT
[37 nt withheld, positions 2873-2909]
ACCCTATCTCGGTCTATTCTTTTGATTTATAAGGGATTTTGCCGATTTCGGCCTATTGGTTAAAAAATGA
GCTGATTTAACAAAAATTTAACGCGAATTAATTCTGTGGAATGTGTGTCAGTTAGGGTGTGGAAAGTCCC
CAGGCTCCCCAGCAGGCAGAAGTATGCAAAGCATGCATCTCAATTAGTCAGCAACCAGGTGTGGAAAGTC
CCCAGGCTCCCCAGCAGGCAGAAGTATGCAAAGCATGCATCTCAATTAGTCAGCAACCATAGTCCCGCCC
CTAACTCCGCCCATCCCGCCCCTAACTCCGCCCAGTTCCGCCCATTCTCCGCCCCATGGCTGACTAATTT
TTTTTATTTATGCAGAGGCCGAGGCCGCCTCTGCCTCTGAGCTATTCCAGAAGTAGTGAGGAGGCTTTTT
TGGAGGCCTAGGCTTTTGCAAAAAGCTCCCGGGAGCTTGTATATCCATTTTCGGATCTGATCAAGAGACA
GGATGAGGATCGTTTCGCATGATTGAACAAGATGGATTGCACGCAGGTTCTCCGGCCGCTTGGGTGGAGA
GGCTATTCGGCTATGACTGGGCACAACAGACAATCGGCTGCTCTGATGCCGCCGTGTTCCGGCTGTCAGC
GCAGGGGCGCCCGGTTCTTTTTGTCAAGACCGACCTGTCCGGTGCCCTGAATGAACTGCAGGACGAGGCA
GCGCGGCTATCGTGGCTGGCCACGACGGGCGTTCCTTGCGCAGCTGTGCTCGACGTTGTCACTGAAGCGG
GAAGGGACTGGCTGCTATTGGGCGAAGTGCCGGGGCAGGATCTCCTGTCATCTCACCTTGCTCCTGCCGA
GAAAGTATCCATCATGGCTGATGCAATGCGGCGGCTGCATACGCTTGATCCGGCTACCTGCCCATTCGAC
CACCAAGCGAAACATCGCATCGAGCGAGCACGTACTCGGATGGAAGCCGGTCTTGTCGATCAGGATGATC
TGGACGAAGAGCATCAGGGGCTCGCGCCAGCCGAACTGTTCGCCAGGCTCAAGGCGCGCATGCCCGACGG
CGAGGATCTCGTCGTGACCCATGGCGATGCCTGCTTGCCGAATATCATGGTGGAAAATGGCCGCTTTTCT
GGATTCATCGACTGTGGCCGGCTGGGTGTGGCGGACCGCTATCAGGACATAGCGTTGGCTACCCGTGATA
TTGCTGAAGAGCTTGGCGGCGAATGGGCTGACCGCTTCCTCGTGCTTTACGGTATCGCCGCTCCCGATTC
GCAGCGCATCGCCTTCTATCGCCTTCTTGACGAGTTCTTCTGAGCGGGACTCTGGGGTTCGAAATGACCG
ACCAAGCGACGCCCAACCTGCCATCACGAGATTTCGATTCCACCGCCGCCTTCTATGAAAGGTTGGGCTT
CGGAATCGTTTTCCGGGACGCCGGCTGGATGATCCTCCAGCGCGGGGATCTCATGCTGGAGTTCTTCGCC
CACCCCAACTTGTTTATTGCAGCTTATAATGGTTACAAATAAAGCAATAGCATCACAAATTTCACAAATA
AAGCATTTTTTTCACTGCATTCTAGTTGTGGTTTGTCCAAACTCATCAATGTATCTTATCATGTCTGTAT
ACCGTCGACCTCTAGCTAGAGCTTGGCGTAATCATGGTCATAGCTGTTTCCTGTGTGAAATTGTTATCCG
CTCACAATTCCACACAACATACGAGCCGGAAGCATAAAGTGTAAAGCCTGGGGTGCCTAATGAGTGAGCT
AACTCACATTAATTGCGTTGCGCTCACTGCCCGCTTTCCAGTCGGGAAACCTGTCGTGCCAGCTGCATTA
ATGAATCGGCCAACGCGCGGGGAGAGGCGGTTTGCGTATTGGGCGCTCTTCCGCTTCCTCGCTCACTGAC
TCGCTGCGCTCGGTCGTTCGGCTGCGGCGAGCGGTATCAGCTCACTCAAAGGCGGTAATACGGTTATCCA
CAGAATCAGGGGATAACGCAGGAAAGAACATGTGAGCAAAAGGCCAGCAAAAGGCCAGGAACCGTAAAAA
GGCCGCGTTGCTGGCGTTTTTCCATAGGCTCCGCCCCCCTGACGAGCATCACAAAAATCGACGCTCAAGT
CAGAGGTGGCGAAACCCGACAGGACTATAAAGATACCAGGCGTTTCCCCCTGGAAGCTCCCTCGTGCGCT
CTCCTGTTCCGACCCTGCCGCTTACCGGATACCTGTCCGCCTTTCTCCCTTCGGGAAGCGTGGCGCTTTC
TCATAGCTCACGCTGTAGGTATCTCAGTTCGGTGTAGGTCGTTCGCTCCAAGCTGGGCTGTGTGCACGAA
CCCCCCGTTCAGCCCGACCGCTGCGCCTTATCCGGTAACTATCGTCTTGAGTCCAACCCGGTAAGACACG
ACTTATCGCCACTGGCAGCAGCCACTGGTAACAGGATTAGCAGAGCGAGGTATGTAGGCGGTGCTACAGA
GTTCTTGAAGTGGTGGCCTAACTACGGCTACACTAGAAGAACAGTATTTGGTATCTGCGCTCTGCTGAAG
CCAGTTACCTTCGGAAAAAGAGTTGGTAGCTCTTGATCCGGCAAACAAACCACCGCTGGTAGCGGTGGTT
TTTTTGTTTGCAAGCAGCAGATTACGCGCAGAAAAAAAGGATCTCAAGAAGATCCTTTGATCTTTTCTAC
GGGGTCTGACGCTCAGTGGAACGAAAACTCACGTTAAGGGATTTTGGTCATGAGATTATCAAAAAGGATC
TTCACCTAGATCCTTTTAAATTAAAAATGAAGTTTTAAATCAATCTAAAGTATATATGAGTAAACTTGGT
CTGACAGTTACCAATGCTTAATCAGTGAGGCACCTATCTCAGCGATCTGTCTATTTCGTTCATCCATAGT
TGCCTGACTCCCCGTCGTGTAGATAACTACGATACGGGAGGGCTTACCATCTGGCCCCAGTGCTGCAATG
ATACCGCGAGACCCACGCTCACCGGCTCCAGATTTATCAGCAATAAACCAGCCAGCCGGAAGGGCCGAGC
GCAGAAGTGGTCCTGCAACTTTATCCGCCTCCATCCAGTCTATTAATTGTTGCCGGGAAGCTAGAGTAAG
TAGTTCGCCAGTTAATAGTTTGCGCAACGTTGTTGCCATTGCTACAGGCATCGTGGTGTCACGCTCGTCG
TTTGGTATGGCTTCATTCAGCTCCGGTTCCCAACGATCAAGGCGAGTTACATGATCCCCCATGTTGTGCA
AAAAAGCGGTTAGCTCCTTCGGTCCTCCGATCGTTGTCAGAAGTAAGTTGGCCGCAGTGTTATCACTCAT
GGTTATGGCAGCACTGCATAATTCTCTTACTGTCATGCCATCCGTAAGATGCTTTTCTGTGACTGGTGAG
TACTCAACCAAGTCATTCTGAGAATAGTGTATGCGGCGACCGAGTTGCTCTTGCCCGGCGTCAATACGGG
ATAATACCGCGCCACATAGCAGAACTTTAAAAGTGCTCATCATTGGAAAACGTTCTTCGGGGCGAAAACT
CTCAAGGATCTTACCGCTGTTGAGATCCAGTTCGATGTAACCCACTCGTGCACCCAACTGATCTTCAGCA
TCTTTTACTTTCACCAGCGTTTCTGGGTGAGCAAAAACAGGAAGGCAAAATGCCGCAAAAAAGGGAATAA
GGGCGACACGGAAATGTTGAATACTCATACTCTTCCTTTTTCAATATTATTGAAGCATTTATCAGGGTTA
TTGTCTCATGAGCGGATACATATTTGAATGTATTTAGAAAAATAAACAAATAGGGGTTCCGCGCACATTT
CCCCGAAAAGTGCCACCTGACGTCGACGGATCGGGAGATCTCCCGATCCCCTATGGTGCACTCTCAGTAC
AATCTGCTCTGATGCCGCATAGTTAAGCCAGTATCTGCTCC
Features (pLannotate 1.2.2; 22 found; start..end, strand, type, name):
    148..527     +  enhancer       CMV enhancer: human cytomegalovirus immediate early enhancer
    528..731     +  promoter       CMV promoter: human cytomegalovirus (CMV) immediate early promoter
    727..760     +  LTR            5' LTR (truncated) (fragment): truncated 5' long terminal repeat (LTR) from HIV-1
    776..794     +  promoter       T7 promoter: promoter for bacteriophage T7 RNA polymerase
    829..2109    +  CDS            MYC: MYC_HUMAN - Also known as BHLHE39. Experimental evidence at protein level: Swiss-Prot protein existence level 1. Transcription factor that binds DNA in a non-specific manner, yet also specifically recognizes the core sequence 5'-CAC[GA]TG-3'. Activates the transcription of growth-related genes. Binds to the VEGFA promoter, promoting VEGFA production and subsequent sprouting angiogenesis (PubMed:24940000). Regulator of somatic reprogramming, controls self-renewal of embryonic stem cells. Functions with TAF6L to activate target gene expression through RNA polymerase II pause release (By similari
   2134..2175    +  CDS            V5 tag: epitope tag from simian virus 5
   2266..2284    -  promoter       SP6 promoter: promoter for bacteriophage SP6 RNA polymerase
   2310..2534    +  polyA_signal   bGH poly(A) signal: bovine growth hormone polyadenylation signal
   2538..2559    +  promoter       SV40 promoter (fragment): SV40 enhancer and early promoter
   2580..3008    +  rep_origin     f1 ori (sequence partly withheld): f1 bacteriophage origin of replication; arrow indicates direction of (+) strand synthesis
   3022..3351    +  promoter       SV40 promoter: SV40 enhancer and early promoter
   3418..4209    +  CDS            neo: KKA2_KLEPN - Also known as kan, nptII. Experimental evidence at protein level: Swiss-Prot protein existence level 1. Resistance to kanamycin, neomycin, paromomycin, ribostamycin, butirosin and gentamicin B. From Klebsiella pneumoniae.
   4233..4391    +  CDS            ble (fragment): BLE_KLEPN - Experimental evidence at protein level: Swiss-Prot protein existence level 1. Binding protein with a strong affinity to the bleomycin family of antibiotics. Binds to CL990; an antimitotic-antibiotic compound. From Klebsiella pneumoniae.
   4386..4507    +  polyA_signal   SV40 poly(A) signal: SV40 polyadenylation signal
   4580..4596    -  protein_bind   lac operator: The lac repressor binds to the lac operator to inhibit transcription in E. coli. This inhibition can be relieved by adding lactose or isopropyl-β-D-thiogalactopyranoside (IPTG). lac repressor encoded by lacI
   4604..4634    -  promoter       lac promoter: promoter for the E. coli lac operon
   4649..4670    -  protein_bind   CAP binding site: CAP binding activates transcription in the presence of cAMP. E. coli catabolite activator protein
   4683..4775    -  CDS            lacI (fragment): lac repressor; lacI; The lac repressor binds to the lac operator to inhibit transcription in E. coli. This inhibition can be relieved by adding lactose or isopropyl-β-D-thiogalactopyranoside (IPTG).
   4958..5546    -  rep_origin     ori: high-copy-number ColE1/pMB1/pBR322/pUC origin of replication
   5717..6577    -  CDS            AmpR: β-lactamase; bla; confers resistance to ampicillin, carbenicillin, and related antibiotics
   6578..6682    -  promoter       AmpR promoter: bla
   6741..6793    -  misc_feature   bom (fragment): basis of mobility region from pBR322
