[The description below was written by a language model from this plasmid's Addgene catalogue record and pLannotate feature annotations shown in this document.]
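Description:
pcDNA3.1 His-V5 Myc dMBIIa is a mammalian expression plasmid built on the pcDNA3.1 backbone that produces a deletion mutant of human c-Myc. It is propagated in E. coli through a high-copy ColE1/pUC-type origin with ampicillin selection (AmpR under its own bla promoter). It also carries an f1 origin for single-stranded DNA production. For selection in mammalian cells, an SV40 early promoter drives the neomycin phosphotransferase gene, terminated by an SV40 polyadenylation signal, allowing G418 selection of stable transfectants.

The payload is a 1,281 bp human MYC coding sequence cloned between BamHI and EcoRI sites, both of which are retained. It lacks amino acids 188–199, the region the depositor designates Myc Box IIa. Transcription is driven by the CMV immediate-early enhancer and promoter and terminated by the bovine growth hormone poly(A) signal. A V5 epitope lies just downstream of the MYC reading frame, consistent with a C-terminal fusion. The catalogue also lists a 6xHis tag, but the feature table does not annotate it separately, so its position is not confirmed there. T7 and SP6 promoters flank the cloning region and can serve for in vitro transcription or as sequencing primer sites. The short HIV-1 LTR, ble, lacI and bom fragments called by the annotation software are probably backbone remnants or partial matches rather than functional elements.

The sequenced record is 6,800 nt, close to the stated total of 6,822 bp. The plasmid is intended for expressing tagged mutant Myc in mammalian cells, where the tags allow detection or purification. The associated publication concerns MYC's interaction with the G9a histone methyltransferase in transcriptional repression and tumorigenesis, which suggests the mutant was used alongside other Myc forms to map the contribution of conserved regions.
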