Addgene plasmid #176053: pcDNA3.1 His-V5 Myc dMBIIa
Purpose: Expresses Myc Mutant (delta Myc BoxIIa) tagged with His and V5 in Mammalian cells
Depositing lab: Linda Penn. Depositing organization: University Health Network. Publication: MYC Interacts with the G9a Histone Methyltransferase to Drive Transcriptional Repression and Tumorigenesis. Tu WB, Shiah YJ, Lourenco C, Mullen PJ, Dingar D, Redel C, Tamachi A, Ba-Alawi W, Aman A, Al-Awar R, Cescon DW, Haibe-Kains B, Arrowsmith CH, Raught B, Boutros PC, Penn LZ. Cancer Cell. 2018 Oct 8;34(4):579-595.e8. doi: 10.1016/j.ccell.2018.09.001. PubMed 30300580.
Backbone
  Vector backbone: pcDNA3.1
  Backbone size w/o insert (bp): 6000
  Total vector size (bp): 6822
  Vector type: Mammalian Expression
  Selectable markers: Neomycin (select with G418)
Growth in bacteria
  Bacterial resistance: Ampicillin, 100 μg/mL
  Growth temperature: 37°C
  Growth strain: DH5alpha
  Copy number: Unknown
Gene/Insert
  Gene/Insert name: Myc (alt name: c-Myc)
  Species: H. sapiens (human)
  Insert size (bp): 1281
  Mutation: deleted amino acids 188-199
  Promoter: CMV
  Tag / fusion protein: V5; 6xHis
  Cloning method: Restriction Enzyme; 5′ cloning site BamHI (not destroyed); 3′ cloning site EcoRI (not destroyed)
  Sequencing primers: 5′ CMV-F; 3′ Myc_pSeq3R
Terms and licenses: Academic/Nonprofit Terms; Industry Terms: Not Available to Industry
How to cite: pcDNA3.1 His-V5 Myc dMBIIa was a gift from Linda Penn (Addgene plasmid # 176053 ; http://n2t.net/addgene:176053 ; RRID:Addgene_176053)
